>Addgene plasmid #30494 | EGFP-Ahi1 | addgene full sequence | sequence record 142354 | Addgene NGS results
CATGCATTAGTTATTAATAGTAATCAATTACGGGGTCATTAGTTCATAGCCCATATATGGAGTTCCGCGT
TACATAACTTACGGTAAATGGCCCGCCTGGCTGACCGCCCAACGACCCCCGCCCATTGACGTCAATAATG
ACGTATGTTCCCATAGTAACGCCAATAGGGACTTTCCATTGACGTCAATGGGTGGAGTATTTACGGTAAA
CTGCCCACTTGGCAGTACATCAAGTGTATCATATGCCAAGTACGCCCCCTATTGACGTCAATGACGGTAA
ATGGCCCGCCTGGCATTATGCCCAGTACATGACCTTATGGGACTTTCCTACTTGGCAGTACATCTACGTA
TTAGTCATCGCTATTACCATGGTGATGCGGTTTTGGCAGTACATCAATGGGCGTGGATAGCGGTTTGACT
CACGGGGATTTCCAAGTCTCCACCCCATTGACGTCAATGGGAGTTTGTTTTGGCACCAAAATCAACGGGA
CTTTCCAAAATGTCGTAACAACTCCGCCCCATTGACGCAAATGGGCGGTAGGCGTGTACGGTGGGAGGTC
TATATAAGCAGAGCTGGTTTAGTGAACCGTCAGATCCGCTAGCGCTACCGGTCGCCACCATGGTGAGCAA
GGGCGAGGAGCTGTTCACCGGGGTGGTGCCCATCCTGGTCGAGCTGGACGGCGACGTAAACGGCCACAAG
TTCAGCGTGTCCGGCGAGGGCGAGGGCGATGCCACCTACGGCAAGCTGACCCTGAAGTTCATCTGCACCA
CCGGCAAGCTGCCCGTGCCCTGGCCCACCCTCGTGACCACCCTGACCTACGGCGTGCAGTGCTTCAGCCG
CTACCCCGACCACATGAAGCAGCACGACTTCTTCAAGTCCGCCATGCCCGAAGGCTACGTCCAGGAGCGC
ACCATCTTCTTCAAGGACGACGGCAACTACAAGACCCGCGCCGAGGTGAAGTTCGAGGGCGACACCCTGG
TGAACCGCATCGAGCTGAAGGGCATCGACTTCAAGGAGGACGGCAACATCCTGGGGCACAAGCTGGAGTA
CAACTACAACAGCCACAACGTCTATATCATGGCCGACAAGCAGAAGAACGGCATCAAGGTGAACTTCAAG
ATCCGCCACAACATCGAGGACGGCAGCGTGCAGCTCGCCGACCACTACCAGCAGAACACCCCCATCGGCG
ACGGCCCCGTGCTGCTGCCCGACAACCACTACCTGAGCACCCAGTCCGCCCTGAGCAAAGACCCCAACGA
GAAGCGCGATCACATGGTCCTGCTGGAGTTCGTGACCGCCGCCGGGATCACTCTCGGCATGGACGAGCTG
TACAAGTACTCAGATCTCGAGCTCGGATCCACTAGTAACGGCCGCCAGTGTGCTGGAATTCGCCCTTTGC
CTACAGCTGAGAGTGAAGCAAAAGTAAAAACCAAAGTTCGCTTTGAAGAATTGCTTAAGACCCACAGTGA
TCTAATGCGTGAAAAGAAAAAACTGAAGAAAAAACTTGTCAGGTCTGAAGAAAACATCTCACCTGACACT
ATTAGAAGCAATCTTCACTATATGAAAGAAACTACAAGTGATGATCCCGACACTATTAGAAGCAATCTTC
CCCATATTAAAGAAACTACAAGTGATGATGTAAGTGCTGCTAACACTAACAACCTGAAGAAGAGCACGAG
AGTCACTAAAAACAAATTGAGGAACACACAGTTAGCAACTGAAAATCCTAATGGTGATGCTAGTGTAGAG
GAAGACAAACAAGGAAAGCCAAATAAAAAGGTGATAAAGACGGTGCCCCAGTTGACTACACAAGACCTGA
AACCGGAAACTCCTGAGAATAAGGTTGATTCTACACACCAGAAAACACATACAAAGCCACAGCCAGGCGT
TGATCATCAGAAAAGTGAGAAGGCAAATGAGGGAAGAGAAGAGACTGATTTAGAAGAGGATGAAGAATTG
ATGCAAGCATATCAGTGCCATGTAACTGAAGAAATGGCAAAGGAGATTAAGAGGAAAATAAGAAAGAAAC
TGAAAGAACAGTTGACTTACTTTCCCTCAGATACTTTATTCCATGATGACAAACTAAGCAGTGAAAAAAG
GAAAAAGAAAAAGGAAGTTCCAGTCTTCTCTAAAGCTGAAACAAGTACATTGACCATCTCTGGTGACACA
GTTGAAGGTGAACAAAAGAAAGAATCTTCAGTTAGATCAGTTTCTTCAGATTCTCATCAAGATGATGAAA
TAAGCTCAATGGAACAAAGCACAGAAGACAGCATGCAAGATGATACAAAACCTAAACCAAAAAAAACAAA
AAAGAAGACTAAAGCAGTTGCAGATAATAATGAAGATGTTGATGGTGATGGTGTTCATGAAATAACAAGC
CGAGATAGCCCGGTTTATCCCAAATGTTTGCTTGATGATGACCTTGTCTTGGGAGTTTACATTCACCGAA
CTGATAGACTTAAGTCAGATTTTATGATTTCTCACCCAATGGTAAAAATTCATGTGGTTGATGAGCATAC
TGGTCAATATGTCAAGAAAGATGATAGTGGACGGCCTGTTTCATCTTACTATGAAAAAGAGAATGTGGAT
TATATTCTTCCTATTATGACCCAGCCATATGATTTTAAACAGTTAAAATCAAGACTTCCAGAGTGGGAAG
AACAAATTGTATTTAATGAAAATTTTCCCTATTTGCTTCGAGGCTCTGATGAGAGTCCTAAAGTCATCCT
GTTCTTTGAGATTCTTGATTTCTTAAGCGTGGATGAAATTAAGAATAATTCTGAGGTTCAAAACCAAGAA
TGTGGCTTTCGGAAAATTGCCTGGGCATTTCTTAAGCTTCTGGGAGCCAATGGAAATGCAAACATCAACT
CAAAACTTCGCTTGCAGCTATATTACCCACCTACTAAGCCTCGATCCCCATTAAGTGTTGTTGAGGCATT
TGAATGGTGGTCAAAATGTCCAAGAAATCATTACCCATCAACACTGTACGTAACTGTAAGAGGACTGAAA
GTTCCAGACTGTATAAAGCCATCTTACCGCTCTATGATGGCTCTTCAGGAGGAAAAAGGTAAACCAGTGC
ATTGTGAACGTCACCATGAGTCAAGCTCAGTAGACACAGAACCTGGATTAGAAGAGTCAAAGGAAGTAAT
AAAGTGGAAACGACTCCCTGGGCAGGCTTGCCGTATCCCAAACAAACACCTCTTCTCACTAAATGCAGGA
GAACGAGGATGTTTTTGTCTTGATTTCTCCCACAATGGAAGAATATTAGCAGCAGCTTGTGCCAGCCGGG
ATGGATATCCAATTATTTTATATGAAATTCCTTCTGGACGTTTCATGAGAGAATTGTGTGGCCACCTCAA
TATCATTTATGATCTTTCCTGGTCAAAAGATGATCACTACATCCTTACTTCATCATCTGATGGCACTGCC
AGGATATGGAAAAATGAAATAAACAATACAAATACTTTCAGAGTTTTACCTCATCCTTCTTTTGTTTACA
CGGCTAAATTCCATCCAGCTGTAAGAGAGCTAGTAGTTACAGGATGCTATGATTCCATGATACGGATATG
GAAAGTTGAGATGAGAGAAGATTCTGCCATATTGGTCCGACAGTTTGATGTTCACAAAAGTTTTATCAAC
TCACTTTGTTTTGATACTGAAGGTCATCATATGTATTCAGGAGATTGTACAGGGGTGATTGTTGTTTGGA
ATACCTATGTCAAGATTAATGATTTGGAACATTCAGTGCACCACTGGACTATAAATAAGGAAATTAAAGA
AACTGAGTTTAAGGGAATTCCAATAAGTTATTTGGAGATTCATCCCAATGGAAAACGTTTGTTAATCCAT
ACCAAAGACAGTACTTTGAGAATTATGGATCTCCGGATATTAGTAGCAAGGAAGTTTGTAGGAGCAGCAA
ATTATCGGGAGAAGATTCATAGTACTTTGACTCCATGTGGGACTTTTCTGTTTGCTGGAAGTGAGGATGG
TATAGTGTATGTTTGGAACCCAGAAACAGGAGAACAAGTAGCCATGTATTCTGACTTGCCATTCAAGTCA
CCCATTCGAGACATTTCTTATCATCCATTTGAAAATATGGTTGCATTCTGTGCATTTGGGCAAAATGAGC
CAATTCTTCTGTATATTTACGATTTCCATGTTGCCCAGCAGGAGGCTGAAATGTTCAAACGCTACAATGG
AACATTTCCATTACCTGGAATACACCAAAGTCAAGATGCCCTATGTACCTGTCCAAAACTACCCCATCAA
GGCTCTTTTCAGATTGATGAATTTGTCCACACTGAAAGTTCTTCAACGAAGATGCAGCTAGTAAAACAGA
GGCTTGAAACTGTCACAGAGGTGATACGTTCCTGTGCTGCAAAAGTCAACAAAAATCTCTCATTTACTTC
ACCACCAGCAGTTTCCTCACAACAGTCTAAGTTAAAGCAGTCAAACATGCTGACCGCTCAAGAGATTCTA
CATCAGTTTGGTTTCACTCAGACCGGGATTATCAGCATAGAAAGAAAGCCTTGTAACCATCAGGTAGATA
CAGCACCAACGGTAGTGGCTCTTTATGACTACACAGCGAATCGATCAGATGAACTAACCATCCATCGCGG
AGACATTATCCGAGTGTTTTTCAAAGATAATGAAGACTGGTGGTATGGCAGCATAGGAAAGGGACAGGAA
GGTTATTTTCCAGCTAATCATGTGGCTAGTGAAACACTGTATCAAGAACTGCCTCCTGAGATAAAGGAGC
GATCCCCTCCTTTAAGCCCTGAGGAAAAAACTAAAATAGAAAAATCTCCAGCTCCTCAAAAGCAATCAAT
CAATAAGAACAAGTCCCAGGACTTCAGACTAGGCTCAGAATCTATGACACATTCTGAAATGAGAAAAGAA
CAGAGCCATGAGGACCAAGGACACATAATGGATACACGGATGAGGAAGAACAAGCAAGCAGGCAGAAAAG
TCACTCTAATAGAGTAAAGAATTGAAGAAAAGTTAAGAGCTGCCGAAATGCACAAGGGCGAATTCTGCAG
ATATCCATCACACTGGCGGCCGCTCGAGCATGCATCTAGAGGGCCCGGGATCCACCGGATCTAGATAACT
GATCATAATCAGCCATACCACATTTGTAGAGGTTTTACTTGCTTTAAAAAACCTCCCACACCTCCCCCTG
AACCTGAAACATAAAATGAATGCAATTGTTGTTGTTAACTTGTTTATTGCAGCTTATAATGGTTACAAAT
AAAGCAATAGCATCACAAATTTCACAAATAAAGCATTTTTTTCACTGCATTCTAGTTGTGGTTTGTCCAA
ACTCATCAATGTATCTTAACGCGTAAATTGTAAGCGTTAATATTTTGTTAAAATTCGCGTTAAATTTTTG
TTAAATCAGCTCATTTTTTAACCAATAGGCCGAAATCGGCAAAATCCCTTATAAATCAAAAGAATAGACC
GAGATAGGGT
[37 nt withheld, positions 5471-5507]
AAAGAACGTGGACTCCAACGTCAAAGG
[49 nt withheld, positions 5535-5583]
T
[91 nt withheld, positions 5585-5675]
G
[124 nt withheld, positions 5677-5800]
CAGGTGGCACTTTTCGGGGAAATGTGCGCGGAACCCCTATTTGTTTATTTTTCTAAATACATTCAAATAT
GTATCCGCTCATGAGACAATAACCCTGATAAATGCTTCAATAATATTGAAAAAGGAAGAGTCCTGAGGCG
GAAAGAACCAGCTGTGGAATGTGTGTCAGTTAGGGTGTGGAAAGTCCCCAGGCTCCCCAGCAGGCAGAAG
TATGCAAAGCATGCATCTCAATTAGTCAGCAACCAGGTGTGGAAAGTCCCCAGGCTCCCCAGCAGGCAGA
AGTATGCAAAGCATGCATCTCAATTAGTCAGCAACCATAGTCCCGCCCCTAACTCCGCCCATCCCGCCCC
TAACTCCGCCCAGTTCCGCCCATTCTCCGCCCCATGGCTGACTAATTTTTTTTATTTATGCAGAGGCCGA
GGCCGCCTCGGCCTCTGAGCTATTCCAGAAGTAGTGAGGAGGCTTTTTTGGAGGCCTAGGCTTTTGCAAA
GATCGATCAAGAGACAGGATGAGGATCGTTTCGCATGATTGAACAAGATGGATTGCACGCAGGTTCTCCG
GCCGCTTGGGTGGAGAGGCTATTCGGCTATGACTGGGCACAACAGACAATCGGCTGCTCTGATGCCGCCG
TGTTCCGGCTGTCAGCGCAGGGGCGCCCGGTTCTTTTTGTCAAGACCGACCTGTCCGGTGCCCTGAATGA
ACTGCAAGACGAGGCAGCGCGGCTATCGTGGCTGGCCACGACGGGCGTTCCTTGCGCAGCTGTGCTCGAC
GTTGTCACTGAAGCGGGAAGGGACTGGCTGCTATTGGGCGAAGTGCCGGGGCAGGATCTCCTGTCATCTC
ACCTTGCTCCTGCCGAGAAAGTATCCATCATGGCTGATGCAATGCGGCGGCTGCATACGCTTGATCCGGC
TACCTGCCCATTCGACCACCAAGCGAAACATCGCATCGAGCGAGCACGTACTCGGATGGAAGCCGGTCTT
GTCGATCAGGATGATCTGGACGAAGAGCATCAGGGGCTCGCGCCAGCCGAACTGTTCGCCAGGCTCAAGG
CGAGCATGCCCGACGGCGAGGATCTCGTCGTGACCCATGGCGATGCCTGCTTGCCGAATATCATGGTGGA
AAATGGCCGCTTTTCTGGATTCATCGACTGTGGCCGGCTGGGTGTGGCGGACCGCTATCAGGACATAGCG
TTGGCTACCCGTGATATTGCTGAAGAGCTTGGCGGCGAATGGGCTGACCGCTTCCTCGTGCTTTACGGTA
TCGCCGCTCCCGATTCGCAGCGCATCGCCTTCTATCGCCTTCTTGACGAGTTCTTCTGAGCGGGACTCTG
GGGTTCGAAATGACCGACCAAGCGACGCCCAACCTGCCATCACGAGATTTCGATTCCACCGCCGCCTTCT
ATGAAAGGTTGGGCTTCGGAATCGTTTTCCGGGACGCCGGCTGGATGATCCTCCAGCGCGGGGATCTCAT
GCTGGAGTTCTTCGCCCACCCTAGGGGGAGGCTAACTGAAACACGGAAGGAGACAATACCGGAAGGAACC
CGCGCTATGACGGCAATAAAAAGACAGAATAAAACGCACGGTGTTGGGTCGTTTGTTCATAAACGCGGGG
TTCGGTCCCAGGGCTGGCACTCTGTCGATACCCCACCGAGACCCCATTGGGGCCAATACGCCCGCGTTTC
TTCCTTTTCCCCACCCCACCCCCCAAGTTCGGGTGAAGGCCCAGGGCTCGCAGCCAACGTCGGGGCGGCA
GGCCCTGCCATAGCCTCAGGTTACTCATATATACTTTAGATTGATTTAAAACTTCATTTTTAATTTAAAA
GGATCTAGGTGAAGATCCTTTTTGATAATCTCATGACCAAAATCCCTTAACGTGAGTTTTCGTTCCACTG
AGCGTCAGACCCCGTAGAAAAGATCAAAGGATCTTCTTGAGATCCTTTTTTTCTGCGCGTAATCTGCTGC
TTGCAAACAAAAAAACCACCGCTACCAGCGGTGGTTTGTTTGCCGGATCAAGAGCTACCAACTCTTTTTC
CGAAGGTAACTGGCTTCAGCAGAGCGCAGATACCAAATACTGTTCTTCTAGTGTAGCCGTAGTTAGGCCA
CCACTTCAAGAACTCTGTAGCACCGCCTACATACCTCGCTCTGCTAATCCTGTTACCAGTGGCTGCTGCC
AGTGGCGATAAGTCGTGTCTTACCGGGTTGGACTCAAGACGATAGTTACCGGATAAGGCGCAGCGGTCGG
GCTGAACGGGGGGTTCGTGCACACAGCCCAGCTTGGAGCGAACGACCTACACCGAACTGAGATACCTACA
GCGTGAGCTATGAGAAAGCGCCACGCTTCCCGAAGGGAGAAAGGCGGACAGGTATCCGGTAAGCGGCAGG
GTCGGAACAGGAGAGCGCACGAGGGAGCTTCCAGGGGGAAACGCCTGGTATCTTTATAGTCCTGTCGGGT
TTCGCCACCTCTGACTTGAGCGTCGATTTTTGTGATGCTCGTCAGGGGGGCGGAGCCTATGGAAAAACGC
CAGCAACGCGGCCTTTTTACGGTTCCTGGCCTTTTGCTGGCCTTTTGCTCACATGTTCTTTCCTGCGTTA
TCCCCTGATTCTGTGGATAACCGTATTACCGC
Features (pLannotate 1.2.2; 16 found; start..end, strand, type, name):
     68..371     +  enhancer       CMV enhancer: human cytomegalovirus immediate early enhancer
    372..575     +  promoter       CMV promoter: human cytomegalovirus (CMV) immediate early promoter
    620..1336    +  CDS            EGFP: EGFP is a basic (constitutively fluorescent) green fluorescent protein published in 1996, derived from Aequorea victoria. It is reported to be a rapidly-maturing weak dimer with moderate acid sensitivity.
   1338..1354    +  misc_feature   MCS (fragment): multiple cloning site
   1397..4984    +  CDS            AHI1: AHI1_HUMAN - Experimental evidence at protein level: Swiss-Prot protein existence level 1. Involved in vesicle trafficking and required for ciliogenesis, formation of primary non-motile cilium, and recruitment of RAB8A to the basal body of primary cilium. Component of the tectonic-like complex, a complex localized at the transition zone of primary cilia and acting as a barrier that prevents diffusion of transmembrane proteins between the cilia and plasma membranes. Involved in neuronal differentiation. As a positive modulator of classical Wnt signaling, may play a crucial role in ciliary signa
   5081..5098    +  misc_feature   MCS (fragment): multiple cloning site
   5110..5194    +  CDS            large T antigen (fragment): large T antigen from SV40 (simian virus 40)
   5217..5338    +  polyA_signal   SV40 poly(A) signal: SV40 polyadenylation signal
   5372..5800    -  rep_origin     f1 ori (sequence partly withheld): f1 bacteriophage origin of replication; arrow indicates direction of (+) strand synthesis
   5827..5931    +  promoter       AmpR promoter: bla
   5933..6290    +  promoter       SV40 promoter: SV40 enhancer and early promoter
   6325..7119    +  CDS            NeoR/KanR: aminoglycoside phosphotransferase from Tn5; aph(3')-II (or nptII); confers resistance to neomycin, kanamycin, and G418 (Geneticin®)
   7140..7292    +  CDS            ble (fragment): BLE_KLEPN - Experimental evidence at protein level: Swiss-Prot protein existence level 1. Binding protein with a strong affinity to the bleomycin family of antibiotics. Binds to CL990; an antimitotic-antibiotic compound. From Klebsiella pneumoniae.
   7351..7398    +  polyA_signal   HSV TK poly(A) signal: herpes simplex virus thymidine kinase polyadenylation signal (Cole and Stacy, 1985)
   7489..7505    -  polyA_signal   bGH poly(A) signal (fragment): bovine growth hormone polyadenylation signal
   7727..8315    +  rep_origin     ori: high-copy-number ColE1/pMB1/pBR322/pUC origin of replication
