[The description below was written by a language model from this plasmid's Addgene catalogue record and pLannotate feature annotations shown in this document.]
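Description:
EGFP-Ahi1 is a mammalian expression plasmid built on the Clontech pEGFP-C3 backbone that produces human AHI1 (Abelson helper integration site 1, also known as JBTS3, a Joubert syndrome gene) fused at its N-terminus to EGFP. The sequenced record is 8,422 nt. Transcription is driven by the human cytomegalovirus immediate early enhancer and promoter. The EGFP coding sequence is followed by a short remnant of the multiple cloning site and then the roughly 3.6 kb AHI1 open reading frame, which was inserted by restriction cloning. The transcript is terminated by the SV40 polyadenylation signal. The small large T antigen fragment annotated just upstream of that signal is most likely part of the SV40-derived terminator region rather than a functional element.

The plasmid is propagated in E. coli at high copy from a ColE1/pUC-type origin, and it also carries an f1 origin for single-stranded DNA production. A single NeoR/KanR (Tn5 aminoglycoside phosphotransferase) cassette serves both hosts. A bacterial bla-type promoter drives it for kanamycin selection, while the SV40 enhancer/early promoter and HSV TK poly(A) signal allow G418 selection of stably transfected mammalian cells. The short ble and bGH poly(A) fragments in the annotation appear to be vestigial or incidental matches in the backbone.

AHI1 is annotated as a basal body and ciliary transition zone protein involved in ciliogenesis and as a positive modulator of canonical Wnt signaling. The associated publication concerns Wnt–β-catenin signaling in cystic kidney ciliopathy. The construct is therefore suited to visualizing AHI1 localization in live or fixed cells and to overexpression or rescue experiments in cultured mammalian cells.
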