Addgene plasmid #30494: EGFP-Ahi1
Depositing lab: Joseph Gleeson. Depositing organization: University of California, San Diego (UCSD). Publication: Impaired Wnt-beta-catenin signaling disrupts adult renal homeostasis and leads to cystic kidney ciliopathy. Lancaster MA, Louie CM, Silhavy JL, Sintasath L, Decambre M, Nigam SK, Willert K, Gleeson JG. Nat Med. 2009 Sep . 15(9):1046-54. 10.1038/nm.2010 PubMed 19718039.
Backbone
  Vector backbone: pEGFP-C3
  Backbone manufacturer: Clontech
  Backbone size w/o insert (bp): 4700
  Vector type: Mammalian Expression
  Selectable markers: Neomycin (select with G418)
Growth in bacteria
  Bacterial resistance: Kanamycin, 50 μg/mL
  Growth temperature: 37°C
  Growth strain: DH5alpha
  Copy number: High Copy
Gene/Insert
  Gene/Insert name: Ahi1
  Species: H. sapiens (human)
  Entrez Gene: AHI1 (a.k.a. AHI-1, JBTS3, ORF1, dJ71N10.1)
  Tag / fusion protein: EGFP (N terminal on insert)
  Cloning method: Restriction Enzyme
  Sequencing primers: 5′ EGFP-C
Terms and licenses: Academic/Nonprofit Terms; Industry Terms: Not Available to Industry
How to cite: EGFP-Ahi1 was a gift from Joseph Gleeson (Addgene plasmid # 30494 ; http://n2t.net/addgene:30494 ; RRID:Addgene_30494)
