>Addgene plasmid #30494 | EGFP-Ahi1 | addgene partial sequence | sequence record 35478 | 30494 with EGFP-C
GAGCTGTACAAGTACTCAGATCTCGAGCTCGGATCCACTAGTAACGGCCGCCAGTGTGCTGGAATTCGCC
CTTTGCCTACAGCTGAGAGTGAAGCAAAAGTAAAAACCAAAGTTCGCTTTGAAGAATTGCTTAAGACCCA
CAGTGATCTAATGCGTGAAAAGAAAAAACTGAAGAAAAAACTTGTCAGGTCTGAAGAAAACATCTCACCT
GACACTATTAGAAGCAATCTTCACTATATGAAAGAAACTACAAGTGATGATCCCGACACTATTAGAAGCA
ATCTTCCCCATATTAAAGAAACTACAAGTGATGATGTAAGTGCTGCTAACACTAACAACCTGAAGAAGAG
CACGAGAGTCACTAAAAACAAATTGAGGAACACACAGTTAGCAACTGAAAATCCTAATGGTGATGCTAGT
GTAGAGGAAGACAAACAAGGAAAGCCAAATAAAAAGGTGATAAAGACGGTGCCCCAGTTGACTACACAAG
ACCTGAAACCGGAAACTCCTGAGAATAAGGTTGATTCTACACACCAGAAAACACATACAAAGCCACAGCC
AGGCGTTGATCATCAGAAAAGTGAGAAGGCAAATGAGGGAAGAGAAGAGACTGATTTAGAAGAGGATGAA
GAATTGATGCAAGCATATCAGTGCCATGTAACTGAAGAAATGGCAAAGGAGATTAAGAGGAAAATAAGAA
AGAAACTGAAAGAACAGTTGACTTACTTTCCCTCAGATACTTTATTCCATGATGACAAACTAAGCAGTGA
AAAAAGGAAAAAGAAAAAGGAAGTTCCAGTCTTCTCTAAAGCTGAAACAAGTACATTGACCATCTCTGGT
GACACAGTTGAAGGTGAACAAAAGAAAGAATCTTCAGTTAGATCAGTT
